>Addgene plasmid #131740 | pCS4084 | depositor full sequence | sequence record 252729 | pCS4084 sequence 7421 bps
GACGGATCGGGAGATCTGGATCTGCGATCGCTCCGGTGCCCGTCAGTGGGCAGAGCGCACATCGCCCACA
GTCCCCGAGAAGTTGGGGGGAGGGGTCGGCAATTGAACCGGTGCCTAGAGAAGGTGGCGCGGGGTAAACT
GGGAAAGTGATGTCGTGTACTGGCTCCGCCTTTTTCCCGAGGGTGGGGGAGAACCGTATATAAGTGCAGT
AGTCGCCGTGAACGTTCTTTTTCGCAACGGGTTTGCCGCCAGAACACAGCTGAAGCTTCGAGGGGCTCGC
ATCTCTCCTTCACGCGCCCGCCGCCCTACCTGAGGCCGCCATCCACGCCGGTTGAGTCGCGTTCTGCCGC
CTCCCGCCTGTGGTGCCTCCTGAACTGCGTCCGCCGTCTAGGTAAGTTTAAAGCTCAGGTCGAGACCGGG
CCTCTGTCCGGCGCTCCCTTGGAGCCTACCTAGACTCAGCCGGCTCTCCACGCTTTGCCTGACCCTGCTT
GCTCAACTCTACGTCTTTGTTTCGTTTTCTGTTCTGCGCCGTTACAGATCCAAGCTGTGACCCTCGAGTA
TTCGCCACCATGAGCGAGCTGATTAAGGAGAACATGCACATGAAGCTGTACATGGAGGGCACCGTGGACA
ACCATCACTTCAAGTGCACATCCGAGGGCGAAGGCAAGCCCTACGAGGGCACCCAGACCATGAGAATCAA
GGTGGTCGAGGGCGGCCCTCTCCCCTTCGCCTTCGACATCCTGGCTACTAGCTTCCTCTACGGCAGCAAG
ACCTTCATCAACCACACCCAGGGCATCCCCGACTTCTTCAAGCAGTCCTTCCCTGAGGGCTTCACATGGG
AGAGAGTCACCACATACGAAGACGGGGGCGTGCTGACCGCTACCCAGGACACCAGCCTCCAGGACGGCTG
CCTCATCTACAACGTCAAGATCAGAGGGGTGAACTTCACATCCAACGGCCCTGTGATGCAGAAGAAAACA
CTCGGCTGGGAGGCCTTCACCGAGACGCTGTACCCCGCTGACGGCGGCCTGGAAGGCAGAAACGACATGG
CCCTGAAGCTCGTGGGCGGGAGCCATCTGATCGCAAACATCAAGACCACATATAGATCCAAGAAACCCGC
TAAGAACCTCAAGATGCCTGGCGTCTACTATGTGGACTACAGACTGGAAAGAATCAAGGAGGCCAACAAC
GAGACCTACGTCGAGCAGCACGAGGTGGCAGTGGCCAGATACTGCGACCTCCCTAGCAAACTGGGGCACA
AGCTTAATTGATCTGCATGAGACGATCTCATGCTGGAGTTCTTCGCCCACCCTAGGGGGAGGCTAACTGA
AACACGGAAGGAGACAATACCGGAAGGAACCCGCGCTATGACGGCAATAAAAAGACAGAATAAAACGCAC
GGTGTTGGGTCGTTTGTTCATAAACGCGGGGTTCGGTCCCAGGGCTGGCACTCTGTCGATACCCCACCGA
GACCCCATTGGGGCCAATACGCCCGCGTTTCTTCCTTTTCCCCACCCCACCCCCCAAGTTCGGGTGAAGG
CCCAGGGCTCGCAGCCAACGTCGGGGCGGCAGGCCCTGCCATAGCCTCAGGTTACTCATAGATCTCCCGA
TCCCCTATGGTGCACTCTCAGTACAATCTGCTCTGATGCCGCATAGTTAAGCCAGTATCTGCTCCCTGCT
TGTGTGTTGGAGGTCGCTGAGTAGTGCGCGAGCAAAATTTAAGCTACAACAAGGCAAGGCTTGACCGACA
ATTGCATGAAGAATCTGCTTAGGGTTAGGCGTTTTGCGCTGCTTCGCGATGTACGGGCCAGATATACGCG
TTGACATTGATTATTGACTAGTTATTAATAGTAATCAATTACGGGGTCATTAGTTCATAGCCCATATATG
GAGTTCCGCGTTACATAACTTACGGTAAATGGCCCGCCTGGCTGACCGCCCAACGACCCCCGCCCATTGA
CGTCAATAATGACGTATGTTCCCATAGTAACGCCAATAGGGACTTTCCATTGACGTCAATGGGTGGAGTA
TTTACGGTAAACTGCCCACTTGGCAGTACATCAAGTGTATCATATGCCAAGTACGCCCCCTATTGACGTC
AATGACGGTAAATGGCCCGCCTGGCATTATGCCCAGTACATGACCTTATGGGACTTTCCTACTTGGCAGT
ACATCTACGTATTAGTCATCGCTATTACCATGGTGATGCGGTTTTGGCAGTACATCAATGGGCGTGGATA
GCGGTTTGACTCACGGGGATTTCCAAGTCTCCACCCCATTGACGTCAATGGGAGTTTGTTTTGGCACCAA
AATCAACGGGACTTTCCAAAATGTCGTAACAACTCCGCCCCATTGACGCAAATGGGCGGTAGGCGTGTAC
GGTGGGAGGTCTATATAAGCAGAGCTCTCTGGCTAACTAGAGAACCCACTGCTTACTGGCTTATCGAAAT
TAATACGACTCACTATAGGGAGACCCAAGCTGGCTAGCACGCTACGGTCGCCACCATGGTGAGCAAGGGC
GAGGAGGATAACATGGCCATCATCAAGGAGTTCATGCGCTTCAAAGTGCACATGGAGGGCTCCGTGAACG
GCCACGAGTTCGAGATCGAGGGCGAGGGCGAGGGCCGCCCCTACGAGGGCACCCAGACCGCCAAGCTGAA
AGTGACCAAGGGTGGCCCCCTGCCCTTCGCCTGGGACATCCTGTCCCCTCAGTTCATGTACGGCTCCAAG
GCCTACGTGAAGCACCCCGCCGACATCCCCGACTACTTGAAGCTGTCCTTCCCCGAGGGCTTCAAGTGGG
AGCGCGTGATGAACTTCGAGGACGGCGGCGTGGTGACCGTGACCCAGGACTCCTCCCTGCAGGACGGCGA
GTTCATCTACAAAGTGAAGCTGCGCGGCACCAACTTCCCCTCCGACGGCCCCGTAATGCAGAAGAAGACC
ATGGGCTGGGAGGCCTCCTCCGAGCGGATGTACCCCGAGGACGGCGCCCTGAAGGGCGAGATCAAGCAGA
GGCTGAAGCTGAAGGACGGCGGCCACTACGACGCTGAAGTCAAGACCACCTACAAGGCCAAGAAGCCCGT
GCAGCTGCCCGGAGCCTACAACGTCAACATCAAGTTGGACATCACCTCCCACAACGAGGACTACACCATC
GTGGAACAGTACGAACGCGCCGAGGGCCGCCACTCCACCGGCGGCATGGACGAGCTGTACAAGTAACTGA
TCATAAATATAGGGCCCGGATCCGCGATCGCAAACAAACAAAGCTGTCACCGGATGTGCTTTCCGGTCTG
ATGAGTCCGTGAGGACGAAACAGCAAAAAGAAAAATAAAAATTTTTTTTTTAATTAATCTTGGTACCAAA
CCCGCTGATCAGCCTCGACTGTGCCTTCTAGTTGCCAGCCATCTGTTGTTTGCCCCTCCCCCGTGCCTTC
CTTGACCCTGGAAGGTGCCACTCCCACTGTCCTTTCCTAATAAAATGAGGAAATTGCATCGCATTGTCTG
AGTAGGTGTCATTCTATTCTGGGGGGTGGGGTGGGGCAGGACAGCAAGGGGGAGGATTGGGAAGACAATA
GCAGGCATGCTGGGGATGCGGTGGGCTCTATGGCTTCTGAGGCGGAAAGAACCAGCTGGGGCTCTAGGGG
GTATCCCC
[124 nt withheld, positions 3649-3772]
C
[91 nt withheld, positions 3774-3864]
AGGGTGATGGTTCACGTACCTAGAAGTTCCTATTCCGAAGTTCCTATTCTCTAGAAAGTATAGGAACTTC
CTTGGCCAAAAAGCCTGAACTCACCGCGACGTCTGTCGAGAAGTTTCTGATCGAAAAGTTCGACAGCGTC
TCCGACCTGATGCAGCTCTCGGAGGGCGAAGAATCTCGTGCTTTCAGCTTCGATGTAGGAGGGCGTGGAT
ATGTCCTGCGGGTAAATAGCTGCGCCGATGGTTTCTACAAAGATCGTTATGTTTATCGGCACTTTGCATC
GGCCGCGCTCCCGATTCCGGAAGTGCTTGACATTGGGGAATTCAGCGAGAGCCTGACCTATTGCATCTCC
CGCCGTGCACAGGGTGTCACGTTGCAAGACCTGCCTGAAACCGAACTGCCCGCTGTTCTGCAGCCGGTCG
CGGAGGCCATGGATGCGATCGCTGCGGCCGATCTTAGCCAGACGAGCGGGTTCGGCCCATTCGGACCGCA
AGGAATCGGTCAATACACTACATGGCGTGATTTCATATGCGCGATTGCTGATCCCCATGTGTATCACTGG
CAAACTGTGATGGACGACACCGTCAGTGCGTCCGTCGCGCAGGCTCTCGATGAGCTGATGCTTTGGGCCG
AGGACTGCCCCGAAGTCCGGCACCTCGTGCACGCGGATTTCGGCTCCAACAATGTCCTGACGGACAATGG
CCGCATAACAGCGGTCATTGACTGGAGCGAGGCGATGTTCGGGGATTCCCAATACGAGGTCGCCAACATC
TTCTTCTGGAGGCCGTGGTTGGCTTGTATGGAGCAGCAGACGCGCTACTTCGAGCGGAGGCATCCGGAGC
TTGCAGGATCGCCGCGGCTCCGGGCGTATATGCTCCGCATTGGTCTTGACCAACTCTATCAGAGCTTGGT
TGACGGCAATTTCGATGATGCAGCTTGGGCGCAGGGTCGATGCGACGCAATCGTCCGATCCGGAGCCGGG
ACTGTCGGGCGTACACAAATCGCCCGCAGAAGCGCGGCCGTCTGGACCGATGGCTGTGTAGAAGTACTCG
CCGATAGTGGAAACCGACGCCCCAGCACTCGTCCGAGGGCAAAGGAATAGCACGTACTACGAGATTTCGA
TTCCACCGCCGCCTTCTATGAAAGGTTGGGCTTCGGAATCGTTTTCCGGGACGCCGGCTGGATGATCCTC
CAGCGCGGGGATCTCATGCTGGAGTTCTTCGCCCACCCCAACTTGTTTATTGCAGCTTATAATGGTTACA
AATAAAGCAATAGCATCACAAATTTCACAAATAAAGCATTTTTTTCACTGCATTCTAGTTGTGGTTTGTC
CAAACTCATCAATGTATCTTATCATGTCTGTATACCGTCGACCTCTAGCTAGAGCTTGGCGTAATCATGG
TCATAGCTGTTTCCTGTGTGAAATTGTTATCCGCTCACAATTCCACACAACATACGAGCCGGAAGCATAA
AGTGTAAAGCCTGGGGTGCCTAATGAGTGAGCTAACTCACATTAATTGCGTTGCGCTCACTGCCCGCTTT
CCAGTCGGGAAACCTGTCGTGCCAGCTGCATTAATGAATCGGCCAACGCGCGGGGAGAGGCGGTTTGCGT
ATTGGGCGCTCTTCCGCTTCCTCGCTCACTGACTCGCTGCGCTCGGTCGTTCGGCTGCGGCGAGCGGTAT
CAGCTCACTCAAAGGCGGTAATACGGTTATCCACAGAATCAGGGGATAACGCAGGAAAGAACATGTGAGC
AAAAGGCCAGCAAAAGGCCAGGAACCGTAAAAAGGCCGCGTTGCTGGCGTTTTTCCATAGGCTCCGCCCC
CCTGACGAGCATCACAAAAATCGACGCTCAAGTCAGAGGTGGCGAAACCCGACAGGACTATAAAGATACC
AGGCGTTTCCCCCTGGAAGCTCCCTCGTGCGCTCTCCTGTTCCGACCCTGCCGCTTACCGGATACCTGTC
CGCCTTTCTCCCTTCGGGAAGCGTGGCGCTTTCTCATAGCTCACGCTGTAGGTATCTCAGTTCGGTGTAG
GTCGTTCGCTCCAAGCTGGGCTGTGTGCACGAACCCCCCGTTCAGCCCGACCGCTGCGCCTTATCCGGTA
ACTATCGTCTTGAGTCCAACCCGGTAAGACACGACTTATCGCCACTGGCAGCAGCCACTGGTAACAGGAT
TAGCAGAGCGAGGTATGTAGGCGGTGCTACAGAGTTCTTGAAGTGGTGGCCTAACTACGGCTACACTAGA
AGGACAGTATTTGGTATCTGCGCTCTGCTGAAGCCAGTTACCTTCGGAAAAAGAGTTGGTAGCTCTTGAT
CCGGCAAACAAACCACCGCTGGTAGCGGTGGTTTTTTTGTTTGCAAGCAGCAGATTACGCGCAGAAAAAA
AGGATCTCAAGAAGATCCTTTGATCTTTTCTACGGGGTCTGACGCTCAGTGGAACGAAAACTCACGTTAA
GGGATTTTGGTCATGAGATTATCAAAAAGGATCTTCACCTAGATCCTTTTAAATTAAAAATGAAGTTTTA
AATCAATCTAAAGTATATATGAGTAAACTTGGTCTGACAGTTACCAATGCTTAATCAGTGAGGCACCTAT
CTCAGCGATCTGTCTATTTCGTTCATCCATAGTTGCCTGACTCCCCGTCGTGTAGATAACTACGATACGG
GAGGGCTTACCATCTGGCCCCAGTGCTGCAATGATACCGCGAGACCCACGCTCACCGGCTCCAGATTTAT
CAGCAATAAACCAGCCAGCCGGAAGGGCCGAGCGCAGAAGTGGTCCTGCAACTTTATCCGCCTCCATCCA
GTCTATTAATTGTTGCCGGGAAGCTAGAGTAAGTAGTTCGCCAGTTAATAGTTTGCGCAACGTTGTTGCC
ATTGCTACAGGCATCGTGGTGTCACGCTCGTCGTTTGGTATGGCTTCATTCAGCTCCGGTTCCCAACGAT
CAAGGCGAGTTACATGATCCCCCATGTTGTGCAAAAAAGCGGTTAGCTCCTTCGGTCCTCCGATCGTTGT
CAGAAGTAAGTTGGCCGCAGTGTTATCACTCATGGTTATGGCAGCACTGCATAATTCTCTTACTGTCATG
CCATCCGTAAGATGCTTTTCTGTGACTGGTGAGTACTCAACCAAGTCATTCTGAGAATAGTGTATGCGGC
GACCGAGTTGCTCTTGCCCGGCGTCAATACGGGATAATACCGCGCCACATAGCAGAACTTTAAAAGTGCT
CATCATTGGAAAACGTTCTTCGGGGCGAAAACTCTCAAGGATCTTACCGCTGTTGAGATCCAGTTCGATG
TAACCCACTCGTGCACCCAACTGATCTTCAGCATCTTTTACTTTCACCAGCGTTTCTGGGTGAGCAAAAA
CAGGAAGGCAAAATGCCGCAAAAAAGGGAATAAGGGCGACACGGAAATGTTGAATACTCATACTCTTCCT
TTTTCAATATTATTGAAGCATTTATCAGGGTTATTGTCTCATGAGCGGATACATATTTGAATGTATTTAG
AAAAATAAACAAATAGGGGTTCCGCGCACATTTCCCCGAAAAGTGCCACCTGACGTC
Features (pLannotate 1.2.2; 26 found; start..end, strand, type, name):
     48..259     +  promoter       EF-1α core promoter: core promoter for human elongation factor EF-1α
    272..540     +  LTR            5' LTR (truncated): truncated 5' long terminal repeat (LTR) from human T-cell leukemia virus (HTLV) type 1
    570..1268    +  CDS            TagBFP: TagBFP is a basic (constitutively fluorescent) blue fluorescent protein published in 2008, derived from Entacmaea quadricolor. It is reported to be a very rapidly-maturing monomer with very low acid sensitivity.
   1372..1419    +  polyA_signal   HSV TK poly(A) signal: herpes simplex virus thymidine kinase polyadenylation signal (Cole and Stacy, 1985)
   1510..1526    -  polyA_signal   bGH poly(A) signal (fragment): bovine growth hormone polyadenylation signal
   1616..1668    -  misc_feature   bom (fragment): basis of mobility region from pBR322
   1823..2202    +  enhancer       CMV enhancer: human cytomegalovirus immediate early enhancer
   2203..2406    +  promoter       CMV promoter: human cytomegalovirus (CMV) immediate early promoter
   2402..2435    +  LTR            5' LTR (truncated) (fragment): truncated 5' long terminal repeat (LTR) from HIV-1
   2451..2469    +  promoter       T7 promoter: promoter for bacteriophage T7 RNA polymerase
   2506..3213    +  CDS            mCherry: mCherry is a basic (constitutively fluorescent) red fluorescent protein published in 2004, derived from Discosoma sp.. It is reported to be a very rapidly-maturing monomer with low acid sensitivity.
   3264..3313    +  misc_RNA       sTRSV HHRz: hammerhead ribozyme from the tobacco ringspot virus satellite RNA (Khvorova et al., 2003)
   3379..3603    +  polyA_signal   bGH poly(A) signal: bovine growth hormone polyadenylation signal
   3607..3628    +  promoter       SV40 promoter (fragment): SV40 enhancer and early promoter
   3649..3882    +  rep_origin     f1 ori (fragment) (sequence partly withheld): f1 bacteriophage origin of replication; arrow indicates direction of (+) strand synthesis
   3887..3934    +  protein_bind   FRT: FLP-mediated recombination occurs in the 8-bp core sequence TCTAGAAA (Turan and Bode, 2011). FLP recombinase from the Saccharomyces cerevisiae 2μ plasmid
   3942..4964    +  CDS            HygR: aminoglycoside phosphotransferase from E. coli; aph(4)-Ia; confers resistance to hygromycin
   4974..5099    +  CDS            ble (fragment): BLE_KLEPN - Experimental evidence at protein level: Swiss-Prot protein existence level 1. Binding protein with a strong affinity to the bleomycin family of antibiotics. Binds to CL990; an antimitotic-antibiotic compound. From Klebsiella pneumoniae.
   5094..5215    +  polyA_signal   SV40 poly(A) signal: SV40 polyadenylation signal
   5288..5304    -  protein_bind   lac operator: The lac repressor binds to the lac operator to inhibit transcription in E. coli. This inhibition can be relieved by adding lactose or isopropyl-β-D-thiogalactopyranoside (IPTG). lac repressor encoded by lacI
   5312..5342    -  promoter       lac promoter: promoter for the E. coli lac operon
   5357..5378    -  protein_bind   CAP binding site: CAP binding activates transcription in the presence of cAMP. E. coli catabolite activator protein
   5391..5483    -  CDS            lacI (fragment): lac repressor; lacI; The lac repressor binds to the lac operator to inhibit transcription in E. coli. This inhibition can be relieved by adding lactose or isopropyl-β-D-thiogalactopyranoside (IPTG).
   5666..6254    -  rep_origin     ori: high-copy-number ColE1/pMB1/pBR322/pUC origin of replication
   6425..7285    -  CDS            AmpR: β-lactamase; bla; confers resistance to ampicillin, carbenicillin, and related antibiotics
   7286..7390    -  promoter       AmpR promoter: bla
