>Addgene plasmid #131740 | pCS4084 | addgene full sequence | sequence record 261416 | Addgene NGS Result
ACCAAATACTGTTCTTCTAGTGTAGCCGTAGTTAGGCCACCACTTCAAGAACTCTGTAGCACCGCCTACA
TACCTCGCTCTGCTAATCCTGTTACCAGTGGCTGCTGCCAGTGGCGATAAGTCGTGTCTTACCGGGTTGG
ACTCAAGACGATAGTTACCGGATAAGGCGCAGCGGTCGGGCTGAACGGGGGGTTCGTGCACACAGCCCAG
CTTGGAGCGAACGACCTACACCGAACTGAGATACCTACAGCGTGAGCTATGAGAAAGCGCCACGCTTCCC
GAAGGGAGAAAGGCGGACAGGTATCCGGTAAGCGGCAGGGTCGGAACAGGAGAGCGCACGAGGGAGCTTC
CAGGGGGAAACGCCTGGTATCTTTATAGTCCTGTCGGGTTTCGCCACCTCTGACTTGAGCGTCGATTTTT
GTGATGCTCGTCAGGGGGGCGGAGCCTATGGAAAAACGCCAGCAACGCGGCCTTTTTACGGTTCCTGGCC
TTTTGCTGGCCTTTTGCTCACATGTTCTTTCCTGCGTTATCCCCTGATTCTGTGGATAACCGTATTACCG
CCTTTGAGTGAGCTGATACCGCTCGCCGCAGCCGAACGACCGAGCGCAGCGAGTCAGTGAGCGAGGAAGC
GGAAGAGCGCCCAATACGCAAACCGCCTCTCCCCGCGCGTTGGCCGATTCATTAATGCAGCTGGCACGAC
AGGTTTCCCGACTGGAAAGCGGGCAGTGAGCGCAACGCAATTAATGTGAGTTAGCTCACTCATTAGGCAC
CCCAGGCTTTACACTTTATGCTTCCGGCTCGTATGTTGTGTGGAATTGTGAGCGGATAACAATTTCACAC
AGGAAACAGCTATGACCATGATTACGCCAAGCTCTAGCTAGAGGTCGACGGTATACAGACATGATAAGAT
ACATTGATGAGTTTGGACAAACCACAACTAGAATGCAGTGAAAAAAATGCTTTATTTGTGAAATTTGTGA
TGCTATTGCTTTATTTGTAACCATTATAAGCTGCAATAAACAAGTTGGGGTGGGCGAAGAACTCCAGCAT
GAGATCCCCGCGCTGGAGGATCATCCAGCCGGCGTCCCGGAAAACGATTCCGAAGCCCAACCTTTCATAG
AAGGCGGCGGTGGAATCGAAATCTCGTAGTACGTGCTATTCCTTTGCCCTCGGACGAGTGCTGGGGCGTC
GGTTTCCACTATCGGCGAGTACTTCTACACAGCCATCGGTCCAGACGGCCGCGCTTCTGCGGGCGATTTG
TGTACGCCCGACAGTCCCGGCTCCGGATCGGACGATTGCGTCGCATCGACCCTGCGCCCAAGCTGCATCA
TCGAAATTGCCGTCAACCAAGCTCTGATAGAGTTGGTCAAGACCAATGCGGAGCATATACGCCCGGAGCC
GCGGCGATCCTGCAAGCTCCGGATGCCTCCGCTCGAAGTAGCGCGTCTGCTGCTCCATACAAGCCAACCA
CGGCCTCCAGAAGAAGATGTTGGCGACCTCGTATTGGGAATCCCCGAACATCGCCTCGCTCCAGTCAATG
ACCGCTGTTATGCGGCCATTGTCCGTCAGGACATTGTTGGAGCCGAAATCCGCGTGCACGAGGTGCCGGA
CTTCGGGGCAGTCCTCGGCCCAAAGCATCAGCTCATCGAGAGCCTGCGCGACGGACGCACTGACGGTGTC
GTCCATCACAGTTTGCCAGTGATACACATGGGGATCAGCAATCGCGCATATGAAATCACGCCATGTAGTG
TATTGACCGATTCCTTGCGGTCCGAATGGGCCGAACCCGCTCGTCTGGCTAAGATCGGCCGCAGCGATCG
CATCCATGGCCTCCGCGACCGGCTGCAGAACAGCGGGCAGTTCGGTTTCAGGCAGGTCTTGCAACGTGAC
ACCCTGTGCACGGCGGGAGATGCAATAGGTCAGGCTCTCGCTGAATTCCCCAATGTCAAGCACTTCCGGA
ATCGGGAGCGCGGCCGATGCAAAGTGCCGATAAACATAACGGGCGGCAGGCCCTGCCATAGCCTCAGGTT
ACTCATAGATCTCCCGATCCGTCGACGTCAGGTGGCACTTTTCGGGGAAATGTGCGCGGAACCCCTATTT
GTTTATTTTTCTAAATACATTCAAATATGTATCCGCTCATGAGACAATAACCCTGATAAATGCTTCAATA
ATATTGAAAAAGGAAGAGTATGAGTATTCAACATTTCCGTGTCGCCCTTATTCCCTTTTTTGCGGCATTT
TGCCTTCCTGTTTTTGCTCACCCAGAAACGCTGGTGAAAGTAAAAGATGCTGAAGATCAGTTGGGTGCAC
GAGTGGGTTACATCGAACTGGATCTCAACAGCGGTAAGATCCTTGAGAGTTTTCGCCCCGAAGAACGTTT
TCCAATGATGAGCACTTTTAAAGTTCTGCTATGTGGCGCGGTATTATCCCGTATTGACGCCGGGCAAGAG
CAACTCGGTCGCCGCATACACTATTCTCAGAATGACTTGGTTGAGTACTCACCAGTCACAGAAAAGCATC
TTACGGATGGCATGACAGTAAGAGAATTATGCAGTGCTGCCATAACCATGAGTGATAACACTGCGGCCAA
CTTACTTCTGACAACGATCGGAGGACCGAAGGAGCTAACCGCTTTTTTGCACAACATGGGGGATCATGTA
ACTCGCCTTGATCGTTGGGAACCGGAGCTGAATGAAGCCATACCAAACGACGAGCGTGACACCACGATGC
CTGTAGCAATGGCAACAACGTTGCGCAAACTATTAACTGGCGAACTACTTACTCTAGCTTCCCGGCAACA
ATTAATAGACTGGATGGAGGCGGATAAAGTTGCAGGACCACTTCTGCGCTCGGCCCTTCCGGCTGGCTGG
TTTATTGCTGATAAATCTGGAGCCGGTGAGCGTGGGTCTCGCGGTATCATTGCAGCACTGGGGCCAGATG
GTAAGCCCTCCCGTATCGTAGTTATCTACACGACGGGGAGTCAGGCAACTATGGATGAACGAAATAGACA
GATCGCTGAGATAGGTGCCTCACTGATTAAGCATTGGTAACTGTCAGACCAAGTTTACTCATATATACTT
TAGATTGATTTAAAACTTCATTTTTAATTTAAAAGGATCTAGGTGAAGATCCTTTTTGATAATCTCATGA
CCAAAATCCCTTAACGTGAGTTTTCGTTCCACTGAGCGTCAGACCCCGTAGAAAAGATCAAAGGATCTTC
TTGAGATCCTTTTTTTCTGCGCGTAATCTGCTGCTTGCAAACAAAAAAACCACCGCTACCAGCGGTGGTT
TGTTTGCCGGATCAAGAGCTACCAACTCTTTTTCCGAAGGTAACTGGCTTCAGCAGAGCGCAGAT
Features (pLannotate 1.2.2; 10 found; start..end, strand, type, name):
    637..729     +  CDS            lacI (fragment): lac repressor; lacI; The lac repressor binds to the lac operator to inhibit transcription in E. coli. This inhibition can be relieved by adding lactose or isopropyl-β-D-thiogalactopyranoside (IPTG).
    742..763     +  protein_bind   CAP binding site: CAP binding activates transcription in the presence of cAMP. E. coli catabolite activator protein
    778..808     +  promoter       lac promoter: promoter for the E. coli lac operon
    816..832     +  protein_bind   lac operator: The lac repressor binds to the lac operator to inhibit transcription in E. coli. This inhibition can be relieved by adding lactose or isopropyl-β-D-thiogalactopyranoside (IPTG). lac repressor encoded by lacI
    905..1026    -  polyA_signal   SV40 poly(A) signal: SV40 polyadenylation signal
   1021..1146    -  CDS            ble (fragment): BLE_KLEPN - Experimental evidence at protein level: Swiss-Prot protein existence level 1. Binding protein with a strong affinity to the bleomycin family of antibiotics. Binds to CL990; an antimitotic-antibiotic compound. From Klebsiella pneumoniae.
   1156..2001    -  CDS            HygR (fragment): aminoglycoside phosphotransferase from E. coli confers resistance to hygromycin
   2085..2189    +  promoter       AmpR promoter: bla
   2190..3050    +  CDS            AmpR: β-lactamase; bla; confers resistance to ampicillin, carbenicillin, and related antibiotics
   3221..454     +  rep_origin     ori (across the origin): high-copy-number ColE1/pMB1/pBR322/pUC origin of replication
