[The description below was written by a language model from this plasmid's Addgene catalogue record and pLannotate feature annotations shown in this document.]
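Description:
pCS4084 is a high-copy mammalian expression plasmid built on the pCS4076 backbone and used as a control in a two-colour fluorescence assay for RNA device activity. It is propagated in E. coli through a ColE1/pUC-type origin with ampicillin selection (AmpR under its own bla promoter). According to the depositor's 7,421 nt sequence, it carries two separate mammalian transcription units, although the catalogue calls it "bicistronic". The first uses an EF-1α core promoter joined to a truncated HTLV-1 5' LTR segment to drive TagBFP, terminated by an HSV TK polyadenylation signal. The second uses the CMV enhancer/promoter to drive mCherry, followed by the hammerhead ribozyme from the tobacco ringspot virus satellite RNA (sTRSV) in the 3' untranslated region and then a bGH poly(A) signal.

A ribozyme placed in the 3' UTR normally cleaves the transcript and detaches the poly(A) tail, which lowers mCherry output. The independently expressed BFP serves as an internal reference for transfection and expression level, so the mCherry-to-BFP ratio reports ribozyme activity. The insert is listed as "sTRSV ctl", a synthetic sequence. The record does not say whether this control version is catalytically active or inactivated. An FRT site sits directly upstream of a hygromycin resistance gene with no annotated promoter and an SV40 poly(A) signal, an arrangement typical of FLP-mediated integration into a genomic FRT landing site, though the record does not state that use.

The repository's sequencing result is only 3,355 nt. It covers the backbone (origin, AmpR, lac elements, part of HygR) but not the fluorescent reporter cassettes, so the payload description rests on the depositor's sequence.
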