Addgene plasmid #131740: pCS4084
Purpose: Two Color Control Assay bicistronic BFP-mCherry-sTRSV
Depositing lab: Christina Smolke. Depositing organization: Stanford University. Publication: Massively parallel RNA device engineering in mammalian cells with RNA-Seq. Xiang JS, Kaplan M, Dykstra P, Hinks M, McKeague M, Smolke CD. Nat Commun. 2019 Sep 23;10(1):4327. doi: 10.1038/s41467-019-12334-y. PubMed 31548547.
Backbone
  Vector backbone: pCS4076
  Vector type: Mammalian Expression
Growth in bacteria
  Bacterial resistance: Ampicillin, 100 μg/mL
  Growth temperature: 37°C
  Growth strain: DH5alpha
  Copy number: High Copy
Gene/Insert
  Gene/Insert name: sTRSV ctl
  Species: Synthetic
  Cloning method: Gibson Cloning
Terms and licenses: Academic/Nonprofit Terms; Industry Terms: Not Available to Industry
How to cite: pCS4084 was a gift from Christina Smolke (Addgene plasmid # 131740)
